>Addgene plasmid #154608 | pEPYC0CM0173 | depositor full sequence | sequence record 299482 | pEPYC0CM0173 sequence 2749 bps
CTAAATTGTAAGCGTTAATATTTTGTTAAAATTCGCGTTAAATTTTTGTTAAATCAGCTCATTTTTTAAC
CAATAGGCCGAAATCGGCAAAATCCCTTATAAATCAAAAGAATAGACCGAGATAGGGTTGAGTGGCCGCT
ACAGGGCGCTCCCATTCGCCATTCAGGCTGCGCAACTGTTGGGAAGGGCGTTTCGGTGCGGGCCTCTTCG
CTATTACGCCAGCTGGCGAAAGGGGGATGTGCTGCAAGGCGATTAAGTTGGGTAACGCCAGGGTTTTCCC
AGTCACGACGTTGTAAAACGACGGCCAGTGAGCGCGACGTAATACGACTCACTATAGGGCGAATTGAAGG
AAGGCCGTCAAGGCCGCATTCGGTCTCAGGAGTGGAAGATTCAGAAAATCTCCATCAACAAATAATCCAA
GTAAGGATTAATGGATTGATCAACATCCTTACCGCTATGGGTAAGATTGATGAAAAGTCAAAAACAAAAA
TCAATTATGCACACCAGCATGTGTTGATCACCAGCTATTGTGGGACACCAATTTCGTCCACAGACATCAA
CATCTTATCGTCCTTTGAAGATAAGATAATAATGTTGAAGATAAGACTAAAACATTGCTTTGTCAAAAGC
TAAAAAAGATGATGCCCGACAGCCACTTGTGTGAAGCATGTGAAGCCGGTCCCTCCACTAAGAAAATTAG
TGAAGCATCTTCCAGTGGTCCCTCCACTCACAGCTCAATCAGTGAGCAACAGGACGAAGGAAATGACGTA
AGCCATGACGTCTAATCCCACAAGAATTTCCTTATATAAGGAACACAAATCAGAAGGTACTCGAGACCCT
CTGGGCCTCATGGGCCTTCCTTTCACTGCCCGCTTTCCAGTCGGGAAACCTGTCGTGCCAGCTGCATTAA
CATGGTCATAGCTGTTTCCTTGCGTATTGGGCGCTCTCCGCTTCCTCGCTCACTGACTCGCTGCGCTCGG
TCGTTCGGGTAAAGCCTGGGGTGCCTAATGAGCAAAAGGCCAGCAAAAGGCCAGGAACCGTAAAAAGGCC
GCGTTGCTGGCGTTTTTCCATAGGCTCCGCCCCCCTGACGAGCATCACAAAAATCGACGCTCAAGTCAGA
GGTGGCGAAACCCGACAGGACTATAAAGATACCAGGCGTTTCCCCCTGGAAGCTCCCTCGTGCGCTCTCC
TGTTCCGACCCTGCCGCTTACCGGATACCTGTCCGCCTTTCTCCCTTCGGGAAGCGTGGCGCTTTCTCAT
AGCTCACGCTGTAGGTATCTCAGTTCGGTGTAGGTCGTTCGCTCCAAGCTGGGCTGTGTGCACGAACCCC
CCGTTCAGCCCGACCGCTGCGCCTTATCCGGTAACTATCGTCTTGAGTCCAACCCGGTAAGACACGACTT
ATCGCCACTGGCAGCAGCCACTGGTAACAGGATTAGCAGAGCGAGGTATGTAGGCGGTGCTACAGAGTTC
TTGAAGTGGTGGCCTAACTACGGCTACACTAGAAGAACAGTATTTGGTATCTGCGCTCTGCTGAAGCCAG
TTACCTTCGGAAAAAGAGTTGGTAGCTCTTGATCCGGCAAACAAACCACCGCTGGTAGCGGTGGTTTTTT
TGTTTGCAAGCAGCAGATTACGCGCAGAAAAAAAGGATCTCAAGAAGATCCTTTGATCTTTTCTACGGGG
TCTGACGCTCAGTGGAACGAAAACTCACGTTAAGGGATTTTGGTCATGAGATTATCAAAAAGGATCTTCA
CCTAGATCCTTTTAAATTAAAAATGAAGTTTTAAATCAATCTAAAGTATATATGAGTAAACTTGGTCTGA
CAGTTATTAGAAAAATTCATCCAGCAGACGATAAAACGCAATACGCTGGCTATCCGGTGCCGCAATGCCA
TACAGCACCAGAAAACGATCCGCCCATTCGCCGCCCAGTTCTTCCGCAATATCACGGGTGGCCAGCGCAA
TATCCTGATAACGATCCGCCACGCCCAGACGGCCGCAATCAATAAAGCCGCTAAAACGGCCATTTTCCAC
CATAATGTTCGGCAGGCACGCATCACCATGGGTCACCACCAGATCTTCGCCATCCGGCATGCTCGCTTTC
AGACGCGCAAACAGCTCTGCCGGTGCCAGGCCCTGATGTTCTTCATCCAGATCATCCTGATCCACCAGGC
CCGCTTCCATACGGGTACGCGCACGTTCAATACGATGTTTCGCCTGATGATCAAACGGACAGGTCGCCGG
GTCCAGGGTATGCAGACGACGCATGGCATCCGCCATAATGCTCACTTTTTCTGCCGGCGCCAGATGGCTA
GACAGCAGATCCTGACCCGGCACTTCGCCCAGCAGCAGCCAATCACGGCCCGCTTCGGTCACCACATCCA
GCACCGCCGCACACGGAACACCGGTGGTGGCCAGCCAGCTCAGACGCGCCGCTTCATCCTGCAGCTCGTT
CAGCGCACCGCTCAGATCGGTTTTCACAAACAGCACCGGACGACCCTGCGCGCTCAGACGAAACACCGCC
GCATCAGAGCAGCCAATGGTCTGCTGCGCCCAATCATAGCCAAACAGACGTTCCACCCACGCTGCCGGGC
TACCCGCATGCAGGCCATCCTGTTCAATCATACTCTTCCTTTTTCAATATTATTGAAGCATTTATCAGGG
TTATTGTCTCATGAGCGGATACATATTTGAATGTATTTAGAAAAATAAACAAATAGGGGTTCCGCGCACA
TTTCCCCGAAAAGTGCCAC
Features (pLannotate 1.2.2; 8 found; start..end, strand, type, name):
      3..134     -  rep_origin     M13 ori (fragment): M13 bacteriophage origin of replication; arrow indicates direction of (+) strand synthesis
    155..311     -  CDS            lacZα (fragment): LacZα fragment of β-galactosidase; lacZ fragment
    320..338     +  promoter       T7 promoter: promoter for bacteriophage T7 RNA polymerase
    863..910     -  CDS            lacI (fragment): lac repressor; lacI; The lac repressor binds to the lac operator to inhibit transcription in E. coli. This inhibition can be relieved by adding lactose or isopropyl-β-D-thiogalactopyranoside (IPTG).
    947..987     -  rep_origin     RSF ori (fragment): Plasmids containing the RSF 1030 origin of replication can be propagated in E. coli cells that contain additional plasmids with compatible origins.
   1065..1653    -  rep_origin     ori: high-copy-number ColE1/pMB1/pBR322/pUC origin of replication
   1827..2621    -  CDS            NeoR/KanR: aminoglycoside phosphotransferase confers resistance to neomycin, kanamycin, and G418 (Geneticin®)
   2622..2726    -  promoter       AmpR promoter: bla
