[The description below was written by a language model from this plasmid's Addgene catalogue record and pLannotate feature annotations shown in this document.]
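Description:
pEPYC0CM0173 is a small (2,749 bp) synthetic-biology plasmid that carries a Phytobricks Level 0 standard part in a pMK backbone. Level 0 parts are the basic, single-element units of the plant standard syntax for Type IIS (Golden Gate-style) assembly. They are stored in a simple E. coli cloning vector and later combined with other parts to build complete transcription units. The plasmid is propagated in bacteria from a high-copy ColE1/pUC-type origin and selected with kanamycin. Resistance comes from an aminoglycoside phosphotransferase (NeoR/KanR) coding sequence driven by the AmpR (bla) promoter.

The insert is named MMV(ΔTCP2) and is listed as synthetic. The associated work concerns the rational design of minimal synthetic promoters for plants, so the part is presumably a promoter-type regulatory element. The name suggests a variant of an MMV-derived sequence with a TCP2-related element removed, but the record does not define the abbreviations, describe the deletion or give the part's assembly overhangs. The automated annotation does not label the insert. It most likely lies in the unannotated stretch between the T7 promoter and the short lacI-like fragment. The remaining annotated features are backbone remnants: partial M13 origin, lacZα, lacI and RSF origin fragments, along with the intact T7 promoter. The 5′ cloning site is recorded as unknown.

The plasmid is most likely used as a source of this regulatory part for modular assembly into plant expression constructs, for example to compare the variant's activity with related promoter designs.
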