Addgene plasmid #154608: pEPYC0CM0173
Purpose: Phytobricks Level 0 part
Depositing lab: Nicola Patron. Depositing organization: Earlham Institute. Publication: Rational design of minimal synthetic promoters for plants. Cai YM, Kallam K, Tidd H, Gendarini G, Salzman A, Patron NJ. Nucleic Acids Res. 2020 Aug 28. pii: 5897334. doi: 10.1093/nar/gkaa682. PubMed 32856047.
Backbone
  Vector backbone: pMK
  Vector type: Synthetic Biology
Growth in bacteria
  Bacterial resistance: Kanamycin, 50 μg/mL
  Growth temperature: 37°C
  Growth strain: NEB Stable
  Copy number: High Copy
Gene/Insert
  Gene/Insert name: MMV(ΔTCP2)
  Species: Synthetic
  Cloning method: Restriction Enzyme; 5′ cloning site Unknown (unknown if destroyed)
Terms and licenses: Academic/Nonprofit Terms; Industry Terms: Not Available to Industry
Depositor comments: Please visit https://www.biorxiv.org/content/10.1101/2020.05.14.095406v1 for bioRxiv preprint.
How to cite: pEPYC0CM0173 was a gift from Nicola Patron (Addgene plasmid # 154608 ; http://n2t.net/addgene:154608 ; RRID:Addgene_154608)
